>Addgene plasmid #234282 | 8061-E45 | addgene full sequence | sequence record 468864 | Addgene NGS Result
CTTTCCTGCGTTATCCCCTGATTCTGTGGATAACCGTATTACCGCCTTTGAGTGAGCTGATACCGCTCGC
CGCAGCCGAACGACCGAGCGCAGCGAGTCAGTGAGCGAGGAAGCGGAAGAGCGCCCAATACGCAAACCGC
CTCTCCCCGCGCGTTGGCCGATTCATTAATGCAGCTGGCACGACAGGTTTCCCGACTGGAAAGCGGGCAG
TGAGCGCAACGCAATTAATACGCGTACCGCTAGCCAGGAAGAGTTTGTAGAAACGCAAAAAGGCCATCCG
TCAGGATGGCCTTCTGCTTAGTTTGATGCCTGGCAGTTTATGGCGGGCGTCCTGCCCGCCACCCTCCGGG
CCGTTGCTTCACAACGTTCAAATCCGCTCCCGGCGGATTTGTCCTACTCAGGAGAGCGTTCACCGACAAA
CAACAGATAAAACGAAAGGCCCAGTCTTCCGACTGAGCCTTTCGTTTTATTTGATGCCTGGCAGTTCCCT
ACTCTCGCGTTAACGCTAGCATGGATGTTTTCCCAGTCACGACGTTGTAAAACGACGGCCAGTCTTAAGC
TCGGGCCCCAAATAATGATTTTATTTTGACTGATAGTGACCTGTTCGTTGCAACAAATTGATGAGCAATG
CTTTTTTATAATGCCAACTTTGTACAAAAAAGTTGGCGAAAACCTGTACTTCCAAGGCACCATGGGAGCT
GCTGCAAAGTTGGCGTTCGCCGTCTTTCTTATCTCTTGCTCTTCAGGTGCTATACTTGGCAGATCAGAAA
CTCAGGAGTGTCTTTTCTTTAATGCTAATTGGGAAAGAGACAGAACCAACCAGACTGGTGTTGAACCTTG
CTATGGTGATAAAGATAAACGGCGACATTGTTTTGCTACCTGGAAGAATATTTCTGGTTCCATTGAAATA
GTGAAGCAAGGTTGTTGGCTGGATGATATCAACTGCTATGACAGGACTGATTGTATAGAAAAAAAAGACA
GCCCTGAAGTGTACTTTTGTTGCTGTGAGGGCAATATGTGTAATGAAAAGTTCTCTTATTTTCCGGAGAT
GGAAGTCACACAGCCCACTTCAAATCCTGTTACACCGAAGCCACCCTATTACAACATTCTGCTGTATTCC
TTGGTACCACTAATGTTAATTGCAGGAATTGTCATTTGTGCATTTTGGGTGTACAGACATCACAAGATGG
CCTACCCTCCTGTACTTGTTCCTACTCAAGACCCAGGACCACCCCCACCTTCCCCATTACTAGGGTTGAA
GCCATTGCAGCTGTTAGAAGTGAAAGCAAGGGGAAGATTTGGTTGTGTCTGGAAAGCCCAGTTGCTCAAT
GAATATGTGGCTGTCAAAATATTTCCAATACAGGACAAACAGTCCTGGCAGAATGAATATGAAGTCTATA
GTCTACCTGGAATGAAGCATGAGAACATACTACAGTTCATTGGTGCAGAGAAAAGAGGCACCAGTGTGGA
TGTGGACCTGTGGCTAATCACAGCATTTCATGAAAAGGGCTCACTGTCAGACTTTCTTAAGGCTAATGTG
GTCTCTTGGAATGAACTTTGTCATATTGCAGAAACCATGGCTAGAGGATTGGCATATTTACATGAGGATA
TACCTGGCTTAAAAGATGGCCACAAGCCTGCAATCTCTCACAGGGACATCAAAAGTAAAAATGTGCTGTT
GAAAAACAATCTGACAGCTTGCATTGCTGACTTTGGGTTGGCCTTAAAGTTCGAGGCTGGCAAGTCTGCA
GGTGACACCCATGGGCAGGTTGGTACCCGGAGGTATATGGCTCCAGAGGTGTTGGAGGGTGCTATAAACT
TCCAAAGGGACGCATTTCTGAGGATAGATATGTACGCCATGGGATTAGTCCTATGGGAATTGGCTTCTCG
TTGCACTGCTGCAGATGGACCCGTAGATGAGTACATGTTACCATTTGAGGAAGAAATTGGCCAGCATCCA
TCTCTTGAAGATATGCAGGAAGTTGTTGTGCATAAAAAAAAGAGGCCTGTTTTAAGAGATTATTGGCAGA
AACATGCAGGAATGGCAATGCTCTGTGAAACGATAGAAGAATGTTGGGATCATGATGCAGAAGCCAGGTT
ATCAGCTGGATGTGTAGGTGAAAGAATTACTCAGATGCAAAGACTAACAAATATCATTACTACAGAGGAC
ATTGTAACAGTGGTCACAATGGTGACAAATGTTGACTTTCCTCCCAAAGAATCTAGTCTATAATCAACTT
TCTTGTACAAAGTTGGCATTATAAGAAAGCATTGCTTATCAATTTGTTGCAACGAACAGGTCACTATCAG
TCAAAATAAAATCATTATTTGCCATCCAGCTGATATCCCCTATAGTGAGTCGTATTACATGGTCATAGCT
GTTTCCTGGCAGCTCTGGCCCGTGTCTCAAAATCTCTGATGTTACATTGCACAAGATAAAAATATATCAT
CATGCCTCCTCTAGACCAGCCAGGACAGAAATGCCTCGACTTCGCTGCTACCCAAGGTTGCCGGGTGACG
CACACCGTGGAAACGGATGAAGGCACGAACCCAGTGGACATAAGCCTGTTCGGTTCGTAAGCTGTAATGC
AAGTAGCGTATGCGCTCACGCAACTGGTCCAGAACCTTGACCGAACGCAGCGGTGGTAACGGCGCAGTGG
CGGTTTTCATGGCTTGTTATGACTGTTTTTTTGGGGTACAGTCTATGCCTCGGGCATCCAAGCAGCAAGC
GCGTTACGCCGTGGGTCGATGTTTGATGTTATGGAGCAGCAACGATGTTACGCAGCAGGGCAGTCGCCCT
AAAACAAAGTTAAACATTATGAGGGAAGCGGTGATCGCCGAAGTATCGACTCAACTATCAGAGGTAGTTG
GCGTCATCGAGCGCCATCTCGAACCGACGTTGCTGGCCGTACATTTGTACGGCTCCGCAGTGGATGGCGG
CCTGAAGCCACACAGTGATATTGATTTGCTGGTTACGGTGACCGTAAGGCTTGATGAAACAACGCGGCGA
GCTTTGATCAACGACCTTTTGGAAACTTCGGCTTCCCCTGGAGAGAGCGAGATTCTCCGCGCTGTAGAAG
TCACCATTGTTGTGCACGACGACATCATTCCGTGGCGTTATCCAGCTAAGCGCGAACTGCAATTTGGAGA
ATGGCAGCGCAATGACATTCTTGCAGGTATCTTCGAGCCAGCCACGATCGACATTGATCTGGCTATCTTG
CTGACAAAAGCAAGAGAACATAGCGTTGCCTTGGTAGGTCCAGCGGCGGAGGAACTCTTTGATCCGGTTC
CTGAACAGGATCTATTTGAGGCGCTAAATGAAACCTTAACGCTATGGAACTCGCCGCCCGACTGGGCTGG
CGATGAGCGAAATGTAGTGCTTACGTTGTCCCGCATTTGGTACAGCGCAGTAACCGGCAAAATCGCGCCG
AAGGATGTCGCTGCCGACTGGGCAATGGAGCGCCTGCCGGCCCAGTATCAGCCCGTCATACTTGAAGCTA
GACAGGCTTATCTTGGACAAGAAGAAGATCGCTTGGCCTCGCGCGCAGATCAGTTGGAAGAATTTGTCCA
CTACGTGAAAGGCGAGATCACCAAGGTAGTCGGCAAATAACCCTCGACTCTAGAGGATCCCCGGGTACCG
AGCTCGAATTCCGTGATAGGTGGGCTGCCCTTCCTGGTTGGCTTGGTTTCATCAGCCATCCGCTTGCCCT
CATCTGTTACGCCGGCGGTAGCCGGCCAGCCTCGCAGAGCAGGATTCCCGTTGAGCACCGCCAGGTGCGA
ATAAGGGACAGTGAAGAAGGAACACCCGCTCGCGGGTGGGCCTACTTCACCTATCCTGCCCGGCTGACGC
CGTTGGATACACCAAGGAAAGTCTACACGAACCCTTTGGCAAAATCCTGTATATCGTGCGAAAAAGGATG
GATATACCGAAAAAATCGCTATAATGACCCCGAAGCAGGGTTATGCAGCGGAAAACGGAATTCGAGCTCG
GTACCCGGGGATCCTCTAGAGTCGAGCCACCCATGACCAAAATCCCTTAACGTGAGTTACGCGTCGTTCC
ACTGAGCGTCAGACCCCGTAGAAAAGATCAAAGGATCTTCTTGAGATCCTTTTTTTCTGCGCGTAATCTG
CTGCTTGCAAACAAAAAAACCACCGCTACCAGCGGTGGTTTGTTTGCCGGATCAAGAGCTACCAACTCTT
TTTCCGAAGGTAACTGGCTTCAGCAGAGCGCAGATACCAAATACTGTTCTTCTAGTGTAGCCGTAGTTAG
GCCACCACTTCAAGAACTCTGTAGCACCGCCTACATACCTCGCTCTGCTAATCCTGTTACCAGTGGCTGC
TGCCAGTGGCGATAAGTCGTGTCTTACCGGGTTGGACTCAAGACGATAGTTACCGGATAAGGCGCAGCGG
TCGGGCTGAACGGGGGGTTCGTGCACACAGCCCAGCTTGGAGCGAACGACCTACACCGAACTGAGATACC
TACAGCGTGAGCTATGAGAAAGCGCCACGCTTCCCGAAGGGAGAAAGGCGGACAGGTATCCGGTAAGCGG
CAGGGTCGGAACAGGAGAGCGCACGAGGGAGCTTCCAGGGGGAAACGCCTGGTATCTTTATAGTCCTGTC
GGGTTTCGCCACCTCTGACTTGAGCGTCGATTTTTGTGATGCTCGTCAGGGGGGCGGAGCCTATGGAAAA
ACGCCAGCAACGCGGCCTTTTTACGGTTCCTGGCCTTTTGCTGGCCTTTTGCTCACATGTT
Features (pLannotate 1.2.2; 17 found; start..end, strand, type, name):
    121..213     +  CDS            lacI (fragment): lac repressor; lacI; The lac repressor binds to the lac operator to inhibit transcription in E. coli. This inhibition can be relieved by adding lactose or isopropyl-β-D-thiogalactopyranoside (IPTG).
    268..295     -  terminator     rrnB T2 terminator: transcription terminator T2 from the E. coli rrnB gene
    427..470     +  terminator     rrnB T1 terminator: Escherichia coli rrnB; transcription terminator T1 from the E. coli rrnB gene
    517..553     -  CDS            lacZα (fragment): LacZα fragment of β-galactosidase; lacZ fragment
    570..665     +  protein_bind   attL3: mutant version of attL; recombination site for the Gateway® LR reaction LR Clonase™
    668..684     +  CDS            TEV site (fragment): tobacco etch virus (TEV) protease recognition and cleavage site
    692..2230    +  CDS            Acvr2a: AVR2A_MOUSE - Also known as Acvr2. Experimental evidence at protein level: Swiss-Prot protein existence level 1. On ligand binding, forms a receptor complex consisting of two type II and two type I transmembrane serine/threonine kinases. Type II receptors phosphorylate and activate type I receptors which autophosphorylate, then bind and activate SMAD transcriptional regulators. Receptor for activin A, activin B and inhibin A. Mediates induction of adipogenesis by GDF6 (PubMed:23527555). From Mus musculus (Mouse).
   2235..2330    -  protein_bind   attL3: mutant version of attL; recombination site for the Gateway® LR reaction LR Clonase™
   2349..2367    -  promoter       T7 promoter: promoter for bacteriophage T7 RNA polymerase
   2557..2580    +  promoter       Pc promoter (fragment): intI1 (promoter lies within the coding sequence); class 1 integron promoter
   2756..2812    +  CDS            GmR (fragment): gentamycin acetyltransferase; aacC1; confers resistance to gentamycin
   2819..3610    +  CDS            SmR: aminoglycoside adenylyltransferase (Murphy, 1985); aadA; confers resistance to spectinomycin and streptomycin
   3614..3651    -  misc_feature   MCS (fragment): pUC18/19 multiple cloning site
   3654..3699    -  CDS            traJ (fragment): oriT-recognizing protein; traJ
   3732..3841    -  oriT           oriT: incP origin of transfer
   3978..4015    +  misc_feature   MCS (fragment): pUC18/19 multiple cloning site
   4101..4689    +  rep_origin     ori: high-copy-number ColE1/pMB1/pBR322/pUC origin of replication
