[The description below was written by a language model from this plasmid's Addgene catalogue record and pLannotate feature annotations shown in this document.]
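Description:
8061-E45 is a Gateway entry clone built on the pDonr-253 backbone that carries the mouse (Mus musculus) Acvr2a open reading frame. It is an E. coli cloning plasmid rather than an expression vector. It replicates from a high-copy ColE1/pUC-type origin and is selected with spectinomycin through the aadA (SmR) aminoglycoside adenylyltransferase gene, which lies downstream of a fragment of the class 1 integron Pc promoter. The annotation also picks up an incP oriT and small fragments of lacI, lacZα, traJ, a gentamicin resistance gene and the pUC polylinker. These appear to be backbone remnants, not working parts. The rrnB T1 and T2 terminators sit upstream of the cloning region and help insulate the insert from read-through transcription.

The Acvr2a coding sequence encodes the activin receptor type IIA, a transmembrane serine/threonine kinase. On binding ligand, it pairs with and phosphorylates type I receptors to activate SMAD signalling. The ORF is flanked by two attL recombination sites in opposite orientation. The automated annotation labels both as attL3, and the record does not otherwise say which attL variants they are. A short match to a TEV protease site lies just upstream of the ORF, but it is only a partial hit. A T7 promoter lies outside the downstream attL site, pointing back toward the insert.

The ORF keeps its stop codon, so LR recombination into a destination vector yields either the native protein or an N-terminally tagged fusion, not a C-terminal fusion. The entry clone has no promoter positioned for sense expression of the insert, so expression depends on the destination vector chosen.
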