Addgene plasmid #234282: 8061-E45
Purpose: Gateway ORF Entry clone of mouse Acvr2a with stop codon (for native or N-terminal fusions)
Depositing lab: Dominic Esposito. Depositing organization: Frederick National Laboratory.
Backbone
  Vector backbone: pDonr-253
  Backbone size w/o insert (bp): 3155
  Vector type: Gateway Entry Clone
Growth in bacteria
  Bacterial resistance: Spectinomycin, 50 μg/mL
  Growth temperature: 37°C
  Growth strain: DH5alpha
  Copy number: High Copy
Gene/Insert
  Gene/Insert name: Acvr2a
  Species: M. musculus (mouse)
  Insert size (bp): 1620
  Entrez Gene: Acvr2a (a.k.a. Ac, ActrIIa, Acvr2, TactrII, tAc)
  Cloning method: Gateway Cloning
  Sequencing primers: 5′ M13F 23-mer (5'-CCCAGTCACGACGTTGTAAAACG); 3′ attLR 23-mer (5'-TAACATCAGAGATTTTGAGACAC)
Terms and licenses: Academic/Nonprofit Terms; Industry Terms: Not Available to Industry
How to cite: 8061-E45 was a gift from Dominic Esposito (Addgene plasmid # 234282 ; http://n2t.net/addgene:234282 ; RRID:Addgene_234282)
